>Addgene plasmid #65381 | GFP-BRDT | addgene full sequence | sequence record 245402 | Addgene NGS Result
TAAGCTACAACAAGGCAAGGCTTGACCGACAATTGCATGAAGAATCTGCTTAGGGTTAGGCGTTTTGCGC
TGCTTCGCGATGTACGGGCCAGATATACGCGTTGACATTGATTATTGACTAGTTATTAATAGTAATCAAT
TACGGGGTCATTAGTTCATAGCCCATATATGGAGTTCCGCGTTACATAACTTACGGTAAATGGCCCGCCT
GGCTGACCGCCCAACGACCCCCGCCCATTGACGTCAATAATGACGTATGTTCCCATAGTAACGCCAATAG
GGACTTTCCATTGACGTCAATGGGTGGAGTATTTACGGTAAACTGCCCACTTGGCAGTACATCAAGTGTA
TCATATGCCAAGTACGCCCCCTATTGACGTCAATGACGGTAAATGGCCCGCCTGGCATTATGCCCAGTAC
ATGACCTTATGGGACTTTCCTACTTGGCAGTACATCTACGTATTAGTCATCGCTATTACCATGGTGATGC
GGTTTTGGCAGTACATCAATGGGCGTGGATAGCGGTTTGACTCACGGGGATTTCCAAGTCTCCACCCCAT
TGACGTCAATGGGAGTTTGTTTTGGCACCAAAATCAACGGGACTTTCCAAAATGTCGTAACAACTCCGCC
CCATTGACGCAAATGGGCGGTAGGCGTGTACGGTGGGAGGTCTATATAAGCAGAGCTCGTTTAGTGAACC
GTCAGATCGCCTGGAGACGCCATCCACGCTGTTTTGACCTCCATAGAAGACACCGGGACCGATCCAGCCT
CCGGACTCTAGAGGATCCCTACCGGTGATATCCTCGAGACCATGGTGAGCAAGGGCGAGGAGCTGTTCAC
CGGGGTGGTGCCCATCCTGGTCGAGCTGGACGGCGACGTAAACGGCCACAAGTTCAGCGTGTCCGGCGAG
GGCGAGGGCGATGCCACCTACGGCAAGCTGACCCTGAAGTTCATCTGCACCACCGGCAAGCTGCCCGTGC
CCTGGCCCACCCTCGTGACCACCTTCACCTACGGCGTGCAGTGCTTCGCCCGCTACCCCGACCACATGAA
GCAGCACGACTTCTTCAAGTCCGCCATGCCCGAAGGCTACGTCCAGGAGCGCACCATCTTCTTCAAGGAC
GACGGCAACTACAAGACCCGCGCCGAGGTGAAGTTCGAGGGCGACACCCTGGTGAACCGCATCGAGCTGA
AGGGCATCGACTTCAAGGAGGACGGCAACATCCTGGGGCACAAGCTGGAGTACAACTACAACAGCCACAA
GGTCTATATCACCGCCGACAAGCAGAAGAACGGCATCAAGGTGAACTTCAAGACCCGCCACAACATCGAG
GACGGCAGCGTGCAGCTCGCCGACCACTACCAGCAGAACACCCCCATCGGCGACGGCCCCGTGCTGCTGC
CCGACAACCACTACCTGAGCACCCAGTCCGCCCTGAGCAAAGACCCCAACGAGAAGCGCGATCACATGGT
CCTGCTGGAGTTCGTGACCGCCGCCGGGATCACTCTCGGCATGGACGAGCTGTACAAGGGCTCGAGCCCA
TCAACAAGTTTGTACAAAAAAGCAGAAGGGCCGTCAAGGCCCACCATGTCTCTGCCAAGTCGACAAACAG
CTATTATTGTTAACCCTCCTCCACCAGAATATATAAATACTAAGAAAAATGGGCGATTGACAAATCAACT
TCAGTATCTACAAAAAGTTGTCCTAAAGGATTTATGGAAGCATAGTTTTTCATGGCCCTTTCAACGTCCT
GTGGATGCTGTGAAACTACAGTTGCCTGATTATTATACCATTATAAAAAACCCAATGGATTTAAATACAA
TTAAGAAGCGCTTGGAGAATAAATATTATGCGAAGGCTTCAGAATGTATAGAAGACTTCAATACAATGTT
CTCAAATTGTTATTTATATAACAAGCCTGGAGATGACATTGTTCTTATGGCACAAGCCCTAGAGAAGCTG
TTTATGCAGAAATTATCTCAGATGCCACAAGAAGAGCAAGTTGTGGGTGTTAAGGAAAGAATCAAGAAAG
GCACTCAACAGAATATAGCTGTTTCTTCTGCTAAAGAAAAATCATCACCCAGCGCAACAGAAAAAGTATT
TAAGCAGCAAGAAATTCCTTCTGTATTTCCTAAGACATCTATTTCTCCCTTGAACGTGGTACAGGGAGCT
TCAGTCAACTCCAGTTCACAAACTGCGGCCCAAGTTACAAAAGGTGTGAAGAGGAAAGCAGATACAACAA
CTCCTGCAACTTCAGCAGTTAAAGCAAGTAGTGAATTTTCTCCAACATTCACAGAAAAATCAGTGGCACT
GCCACCTATAAAAGAAAATATGCCAAAGAATGTTTTGCCAGATTCTCAGCAACAATATAATGTTGTGAAG
ACTGTTAAAGTAACTGAACAATTAAGGCACTGTAGTGAGATTCTTAAAGAAATGCTTGCAAAGAAACATT
TTTCATATGCATGGCCCTTTTATAATCCTGTTGACGTTAATGCTTTGGGACTCCATAACTACTATGACGT
TGTCAAAAATCCGATGGATCTTGGAACTATTAAGGAGAAAATGGATAACCAAGAATATAAGGATGCATAC
AAATTTGCGGCAGATGTTAGATTAATGTTCATGAATTGCTACAAGTACAATCCTCCAGATCACGAAGTTG
TGACAATGGCAAGAATGCTTCAGGATGTTTTCGAAACGCATTTTTCAAAGATCCCGATTGAACCTGTTGA
GAGTATGCCTTTATGTTACATCAAAACAGATATCACAGAAACCACTGGTAGAGAGAACACTAATGAAGCC
TCCTCTGAAGGGAACTCTTCTGATGATTCTGAAGATGAGCGAGTTAAGCGTCTTGCAAAGCTTCAGGAGC
AGCTTAAAGCTGTACATCAACAGCTCCAGGTTTTGTCCCAAGTACCTTTCCGTAAGCTAAATAAAAAGAA
AGAGAAGTCTAAAAAGGAAAAGAAAAAAGAAAAGGTTAATAACAGCAATGAAAATCCAAGAAAAATGTGT
GAGCAAATGAGGCTAAAGGAAAAGTCCAAGAGAAATCAGCCAAAGAAAAGGAAACAACAGTTCATTGGTC
TAAAATCTGAAGATGAAGATAATGCTAAACCTATGAACTATGATGAGAAAAGGCAGTTAAGTCTGAATAT
AAACAAACTCCCTGGAGATAAACTTGGGCGAGTAGTTCACATAATACAATCAAGAGAGCCTTCTCTGAGC
AATTCCAATCCTGATGAGATAGAGATAGACTTTGAAACACTGAAAGCATCAACACTAAGAGAATTAGAAA
AATATGTTTCGGCATGTCTAAGAAAGAGACCATTAAAACCTCCTGCTAAGAAAATAATGATGTCCAAAGA
AGAACTTCACTCACAGAAAAAACAGGAATTGGAAAAGCGGTTACTGGATGTTAATAATCAGTTAAATTCT
AGGAAACGTCAAACAAAATCTGATAAAACGCAACCATCCAAAGCTGTTGAAAATGTTTCCCGACTGAGTG
AGAGCAGCAGCAGCAGCAGCAGCTCATCAGAGTCTGAAAGTAGCAGCAGTGACTTAAGCTCTTCAGACAG
CAGTGATTCTGAATCAGAAATGTTCCCTAAGTTTACAGAAGTAAAACCAAATGATTCTCCTTCTAAAGAG
AATGTAAAGAAAATGAAGAATGAATGCATACCGCCTGAAGGAAGAACAGGCGTCACACAGATAGGATATT
GTGTGCAAGACACAACCTCTGCCAATACTACCCTTGTTCATCAGACCACACCTTCACATGTAATGCCACC
AAATCACCACCAATTAGCATTTAATTATCAAGAATTAGAACATTTACAGACTGTGAAAAACATTTCACCT
TTACAAATTCTGCCTCCCTCAGGTGATTCTGAACAGCTCTCAAATGGCATAACTGTGATGCATCCATCTG
GTGATAGTGACACAACGATGTTAGAATCTGAATGTCAAGCTCCTGTACAGAAGGATATAAAGATTAAGAA
TGCAGATTCATGGAAAAGTTTAGGCAAACCAGTGAAACCATCAGGTGTAATGAAATCCTCAGATGAGCTC
TTCAACCAATTTAGAAAAGCAGCCATAGAAAAGGAAGTAAAAGCTCGGACACAGGAACTCATACGGAAGC
ATTTGGAACAAAATACAAAGGAACTAAAAGCATCTCAAGAAAATCAGAGGGATCTTGGGAATGGATTGAC
TGTAGAATCTTTTTCAAATAAAATACAAAACAAGTGCTCTGGAGAAGAGCAGAAAGAACATCAGCAGTCA
TCAGAAGCTCAAGATAAATCCAAACTCTGGCTTCTCAAAGACCGTGATTTAGCAAGGCAGAAAGAACAAG
AGAGGAGGAGGAGAGAAGCAATGGTGGGTACCATTGATATGACCCTTCAAAGTGACATTATGACAATGTT
TGAAAACAACTTTGATGGCCTCATGGGCCCAGCTTTCTTGTACAAAGTGGTTGATAACGGGAAGCCTATC
CCTAACCCTCTCCTCGGTCTCGATTCTACGCGTACCGGTTAGTAATGAGTTTAAACGGGGGAGGCTAACT
GAAACACGGAAGGAGACAATACCGGAAGGAACCCGCGCTATGACGGCAATAAAAAGACAGAATAAAACGC
ACGGGTGTTGGGTCGTTTGTTCATAAACGCGGGGTTCGGTCCCAGGGCTGGCACTCTGTCGATACCCCAC
CGAGACCCCATTGGGGCCAATACGCCCGCGTTTCTTCCTTTTCCCCACCCCACCCCCCAAGTTCGGGTGA
AGGCCCAGGGCTCGCAGCCAACGTCGGGGCGGCAGGCCCTGCCATAGCAGATCTGCGCAGCTGGGGCTCT
AGGGGGTATCCCC
[124 nt withheld, positions 4844-4967]
C
[91 nt withheld, positions 4969-5059]
A
[49 nt withheld, positions 5061-5109]
CCTTTGACGTTGGAGTCCACGTTCTTT
[37 nt withheld, positions 5137-5173]
ACCCTATCTCGGTCTATTCTTTTGATTTATAAGGGATTTTGCCGATTTCGGCCTATTGGTTAAAAAATGA
GCTGATTTAACAAAAATTTAACGCGAATTAATTCTGTGGAATGTGTGTCAGTTAGGGTGTGGAAAGTCCC
CAGGCTCCCCAGCAGGCAGAAGTATGCAAAGCATGCATCTCAATTAGTCAGCAACCAGGTGTGGAAAGTC
CCCAGGCTCCCCAGCAGGCAGAAGTATGCAAAGCATGCATCTCAATTAGTCAGCAACCATAGTCCCGCCC
CTAACTCCGCCCATCCCGCCCCTAACTCCGCCCAGTTCCGCCCATTCTCCGCCCCATGGCTGACTAATTT
TTTTTATTTATGCAGAGGCCGAGGCCGCCTCTGCCTCTGAGCTATTCCAGAAGTAGTGAGGAGGCTTTTT
TGGAGGCCTAGGCTTTTGCAAAAAGCTCCCGGGAGCTTGTATATCCATTTTCGGATCTGATCAGCACGTG
TTGACAATTAATCATCGGCATAGTATATCGGCATAGTATAATACGACAAGGTGAGGAACTAAACCATGGC
CAAGCCTTTGTCTCAAGAAGAATCCACCCTCATTGAAAGAGCAACGGCTACAATCAACAGCATCCCCATC
TCTGAAGACTACAGCGTCGCCAGCGCAGCTCTCTCTAGCGACGGCCGCATCTTCACTGGTGTCAATGTAT
ATCATTTTACTGGGGGACCTTGTGCAGAACTCGTGGTGCTGGGCACTGCTGCTGCTGCGGCAGCTGGCAA
CCTGACTTGTATCGTCGCGATCGGAAATGAGAACAGGGGCATCTTGAGCCCCTGCGGACGGTGCCGACAG
GTGCTTCTCGATCTGCATCCTGGGATCAAAGCCATAGTGAAGGACAGTGATGGACAGCCGACGGCAGTTG
GGATTCGTGAATTGCTGCCCTCTGGTTATGTGTGGGAGGGCTAAGCACTTCGTGGCCGAGGAGCAGGACT
GACACGTGCTACGAGATTTCGATTCCACCGCCGCCTTCTATGAAAGGTTGGGCTTCGGAATCGTTTTCCG
GGACGCCGGCTGGATGATCCTCCAGCGCGGGGATCTCATGCTGGAGTTCTTCGCCCACCCCAACTTGTTT
ATTGCAGCTTATAATGGTTACAAATAAAGCAATAGCATCACAAATTTCACAAATAAAGCATTTTTTTCAC
TGCATTCTAGTTGTGGTTTGTCCAAACTCATCAATGTATCTTATCATGTCTGTATACCGTCGACCTCTAG
CTAGAGCTTGGCGTAATCATGGTCATAGCTGTTTCCTGTGTGAAATTGTTATCCGCTCACAATTCCACAC
AACATACGAGCCGGAAGCATAAAGTGTAAAGCCTGGGGTGCCTAATGAGTGAGCTAACTCACATTAATTG
CGTTGCGCTCACTGCCCGCTTTCCAGTCGGGAAACCTGTCGTGCCAGCTGCATTAATGAATCGGCCAACG
CGCGGGGAGAGGCGGTTTGCGTATTGGGCGCTCTTCCGCTTCCTCGCTCACTGACTCGCTGCGCTCGGTC
GTTCGGCTGCGGCGAGCGGTATCAGCTCACTCAAAGGCGGTAATACGGTTATCCACAGAATCAGGGGATA
ACGCAGGAAAGAACATGTGAGCAAAAGGCCAGCAAAAGGCCAGGAACCGTAAAAAGGCCGCGTTGCTGGC
GTTTTTCCATAGGCTCCGCCCCCCTGACGAGCATCACAAAAATCGACGCTCAAGTCAGAGGTGGCGAAAC
CCGACAGGACTATAAAGATACCAGGCGTTTCCCCCTGGAAGCTCCCTCGTGCGCTCTCCTGTTCCGACCC
TGCCGCTTACCGGATACCTGTCCGCCTTTCTCCCTTCGGGAAGCGTGGCGCTTTCTCATAGCTCACGCTG
TAGGTATCTCAGTTCGGTGTAGGTCGTTCGCTCCAAGCTGGGCTGTGTGCACGAACCCCCCGTTCAGCCC
GACCGCTGCGCCTTATCCGGTAACTATCGTCTTGAGTCCAACCCGGTAAGACACGACTTATCGCCACTGG
CAGCAGCCACTGGTAACAGGATTAGCAGAGCGAGGTATGTAGGCGGTGCTACAGAGTTCTTGAAGTGGTG
GCCTAACTACGGCTACACTAGAAGAACAGTATTTGGTATCTGCGCTCTGCTGAAGCCAGTTACCTTCGGA
AAAAGAGTTGGTAGCTCTTGATCCGGCAAACAAACCACCGCTGGTAGCGGTGGTTTTTTTGTTTGCAAGC
AGCAGATTACGCGCAGAAAAAAAGGATCTCAAGAAGATCCTTTGATCTTTTCTACGGGGTCTGACGCTCA
GTGGAACGAAAACTCACGTTAAGGGATTTTGGTCATGAGATTATCAAAAAGGATCTTCACCTAGATCCTT
TTAAATTAAAAATGAAGTTTTAAATCAATCTAAAGTATATATGAGTAAACTTGGTCTGACAGTTACCAAT
GCTTAATCAGTGAGGCACCTATCTCAGCGATCTGTCTATTTCGTTCATCCATAGTTGCCTGACTCCCCGT
CGTGTAGATAACTACGATACGGGAGGGCTTACCATCTGGCCCCAGTGCTGCAATGATACCGCGAGACCCA
CGCTCACCGGCTCCAGATTTATCAGCAATAAACCAGCCAGCCGGAAGGGCCGAGCGCAGAAGTGGTCCTG
CAACTTTATCCGCCTCCATCCAGTCTATTAATTGTTGCCGGGAAGCTAGAGTAAGTAGTTCGCCAGTTAA
TAGTTTGCGCAACGTTGTTGCCATTGCTACAGGCATCGTGGTGTCACGCTCGTCGTTTGGTATGGCTTCA
TTCAGCTCCGGTTCCCAACGATCAAGGCGAGTTACATGATCCCCCATGTTGTGCAAAAAAGCGGTTAGCT
CCTTCGGTCCTCCGATCGTTGTCAGAAGTAAGTTGGCCGCAGTGTTATCACTCATGGTTATGGCAGCACT
GCATAATTCTCTTACTGTCATGCCATCCGTAAGATGCTTTTCTGTGACTGGTGAGTACTCAACCAAGTCA
TTCTGAGAATAGTGTATGCGGCGACCGAGTTGCTCTTGCCCGGCGTCAATACGGGATAATACCGCGCCAC
ATAGCAGAACTTTAAAAGTGCTCATCATTGGAAAACGTTCTTCGGGGCGAAAACTCTCAAGGATCTTACC
GCTGTTGAGATCCAGTTCGATGTAACCCACTCGTGCACCCAACTGATCTTCAGCATCTTTTACTTTCACC
AGCGTTTCTGGGTGAGCAAAAACAGGAAGGCAAAATGCCGCAAAAAAGGGAATAAGGGCGACACGGAAAT
GTTGAATACTCATACTCTTCCTTTTTCAATATTATTGAAGCATTTATCAGGGTTATTGTCTCATGAGCGG
ATACATATTTGAATGTATTTAGAAAAATAAACAAATAGGGGTTCCGCGCACATTTCCCCGAAAAGTGCCA
CCTGACGTCGACGGATCGGGAGATCTCCCGATCCCCTATGGTGCACTCTCAGTACAATCTGCTCTGATGC
CGCATAGTTAAGCCAGTATCTGCTCCCTGCTTGTGTGTTGGAGGTCGCTGAGTAGTGCGCGAGCAAAATT
Features (pLannotate 1.2.2; 24 found; start..end, strand, type, name):
    104..483     +  enhancer       CMV enhancer: human cytomegalovirus immediate early enhancer
    484..687     +  promoter       CMV promoter: human cytomegalovirus (CMV) immediate early promoter
    812..1528    +  CDS            Emerald: Emerald is a basic (constitutively fluorescent) green fluorescent protein published in 1998, derived from Aequorea victoria. It is reported to be a very rapidly-maturing weak dimer.
   1545..1565    +  protein_bind   attB1: mutant version of attB; core recombination site for the Gateway® BP reaction BP Clonase™
   1586..4426    +  CDS            BRDT: BRDT_HUMAN - Experimental evidence at protein level: Swiss-Prot protein existence level 1. Testis-specific chromatin protein that specifically binds histone H4 acetylated at 'Lys-5' and 'Lys-8' (H4K5ac and H4K8ac, respectively) and plays a key role in spermatogenesis (PubMed:22464331, PubMed:22901802). Required in late pachytene spermatocytes: plays a role in meiotic and post-meiotic cells by binding to acetylated histones at the promoter of specific meiotic and post-meiotic genes, facilitating their activation at the appropriate time (PubMed:22901802). In the post-meiotic phase of spermatogen
   4440..4460    -  protein_bind   attB2: mutant version of attB; core recombination site for the Gateway® BP reaction BP Clonase™
   4472..4510    +  CDS            V5 tag (fragment): epitope tag from simian virus 5
   4594..4642    +  polyA_signal   HSV TK poly(A) signal: herpes simplex virus thymidine kinase polyadenylation signal (Cole and Stacy, 1985)
   4733..4749    -  polyA_signal   bGH poly(A) signal (fragment): bovine growth hormone polyadenylation signal
   4844..5272    +  rep_origin     f1 ori (sequence partly withheld): f1 bacteriophage origin of replication; arrow indicates direction of (+) strand synthesis
   5286..5615    +  promoter       SV40 promoter: SV40 enhancer and early promoter
   5663..5710    +  promoter       EM7 promoter: synthetic bacterial promoter&nbsp
   5729..6127    +  CDS            BSD: blasticidin S deaminase; Aspergillus terreus BSD; confers resistance to blasticidin
   6128..6155    +  CDS            BleoR (fragment): antibiotic-binding protein; Sh ble from Streptoalloteichus hindustanus; confers resistance to bleomycin, phleomycin, and Zeocin™
   6165..6290    +  CDS            ble (fragment): BLE_KLEPN - Experimental evidence at protein level: Swiss-Prot protein existence level 1. Binding protein with a strong affinity to the bleomycin family of antibiotics. Binds to CL990; an antimitotic-antibiotic compound. From Klebsiella pneumoniae.
   6285..6406    +  polyA_signal   SV40 poly(A) signal: SV40 polyadenylation signal
   6479..6495    -  protein_bind   lac operator: The lac repressor binds to the lac operator to inhibit transcription in E. coli. This inhibition can be relieved by adding lactose or isopropyl-β-D-thiogalactopyranoside (IPTG). lac repressor encoded by lacI
   6503..6533    -  promoter       lac promoter: promoter for the E. coli lac operon
   6548..6569    -  protein_bind   CAP binding site: CAP binding activates transcription in the presence of cAMP. E. coli catabolite activator protein
   6582..6674    -  CDS            lacI (fragment): lac repressor; lacI; The lac repressor binds to the lac operator to inhibit transcription in E. coli. This inhibition can be relieved by adding lactose or isopropyl-β-D-thiogalactopyranoside (IPTG).
   6857..7445    -  rep_origin     ori: high-copy-number ColE1/pMB1/pBR322/pUC origin of replication
   7616..8476    -  CDS            AmpR: β-lactamase; bla; confers resistance to ampicillin, carbenicillin, and related antibiotics
   8477..8581    -  promoter       AmpR promoter: bla
   8640..8692    -  misc_feature   bom (fragment): basis of mobility region from pBR322
