[The description below was written by a language model from this plasmid's Addgene catalogue record and pLannotate feature annotations shown in this document.]
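Description:
GFP-BRDT is a mammalian expression plasmid built on the pcDNA6.2/N-EmGFP-DEST Gateway destination backbone. It carries the full-length, unmutated human BRDT coding sequence (about 2.8 kb) as a fusion to Emerald GFP. BRDT is a testis-specific bromodomain protein that binds acetylated histone H4 and helps activate meiotic and post-meiotic genes during spermatogenesis. Transcription is driven by the human cytomegalovirus immediate-early enhancer and promoter. The EmGFP reading frame sits upstream of the insert, giving an N-terminal fluorescent tag. The BRDT sequence is flanked by attB1 and attB2 sites, the scars left by Gateway recombination. A backbone V5 epitope lies downstream of attB2, followed by the herpes simplex virus thymidine kinase polyadenylation signal. The record lists V5 as a C-terminal tag but does not say whether the insert retains its own stop codon, so whether V5 is actually translated cannot be confirmed here.

In E. coli the plasmid is maintained at high copy through a ColE1/pUC-type origin and selected with ampicillin through the β-lactamase gene. An f1 origin is also present. For mammalian cells, a blasticidin S deaminase gene is placed behind tandem SV40 early and EM7 promoters and terminated by an SV40 poly(A) signal, which allows blasticidin selection of stable transfectants. The short BleoR, lacI, bGH poly(A) and bom annotations appear to be backbone remnants rather than functional elements. The construct was deposited with a bromodomain protein screen that examined chromatin recognition of transcription-associated DNA damage. It is suited to expressing and visualising GFP-tagged BRDT in mammalian cells, for example to follow its localisation.
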