Addgene plasmid #65381: GFP-BRDT
Purpose: GFP-tagged BRD protein, which can be used to be expressed in mammalian cells.
Depositing lab: Kyle Miller. Depositing organization: University of Texas at Austin. Publication: Screen identifies bromodomain protein ZMYND8 in chromatin recognition of transcription-associated DNA damage that promotes homologous recombination. Gong F, Chiu LY, Cox B, Aymard F, Clouaire T, Leung JW, Cammarata M, Perez M, Agarwal P, Brodbelt JS, Legube G, Miller KM. Genes Dev. 2015 Jan 15;29(2):197-211. doi: 10.1101/gad.252189.114. PubMed 25593309.
Backbone
  Vector backbone: pcDNA6.2/N-EmGFP-DEST
  Backbone manufacturer: invitrogen
  Backbone size w/o insert (bp): 5847
  Vector type: Mammalian Expression
  Selectable markers: Blasticidin
Growth in bacteria
  Bacterial resistance: Ampicillin, 100 μg/mL
  Growth temperature: 37°C
  Growth strain: DH5alpha
  Copy number: High Copy
Gene/Insert
  Gene/Insert name: BRDT
  Species: H. sapiens (human)
  Insert size (bp): 2841
  Mutation: none
  Entrez Gene: BRDT (a.k.a. BRD6, CT9, SPGF21)
  Promoter: CMV
  Tag / fusion protein: EmGFP (N terminal on backbone); V5 (C terminal on backbone)
  Cloning method: Gateway Cloning
  Sequencing primers: 5′ EGFP_C_primer; 3′ TK polyA reverse primer
Terms and licenses: Academic/Nonprofit Terms; Industry Terms: Not Available to Industry
Depositor comments: Gene Source: DNASU HsCD00082652
How to cite: GFP-BRDT was a gift from Kyle Miller (Addgene plasmid # 65381 ; http://n2t.net/addgene:65381 ; RRID:Addgene_65381)
