>Addgene plasmid #65381 | GFP-BRDT | addgene partial sequence | sequence record 112309 | EGFP-C 5'-CATGGTCCTGCTGGAGTTCGTG-3'
CTCGAGCCCATCAACAAGTTTGTACAAAAAAGCAGAAGGGCCGTCAAGGCCCACCATGTCTCTGCCAAGT
CGACAAACAGCTATTATTGTTAACCCTCCTCCACCAGAATATATAAATACTAAGAAAAATGGGCGATTGA
CAAATCAACTTCAGTATCTACAAAAAGTTGTCCTAAAGGATTTATGGAAGCATAGTTTTTCATGGCCCTT
TCAACGTCCTGTGGATGCTGTGAAACTACAGTTGCCTGATTATTATACCATTATAAAAAACCCAATGGAT
TTAAATACAATTAAGAAGCGCTTGGAGAATAAATATTATGCGAAGGCTTCAGAATGTATAGAAGACTTCA
ATACAATGTTCTCAAATTGTTATTTATATAACAAGCCTGGAGATGACATTGTTCTTATGGCACAAGCCCT
AGAGAAGCTGTTTATGCAGAAATTATCTCAGATGCCACAAGAAGAGCAAGTTGTGGGTGTTAAGGAAAGA
ATCAAGAAAGGCACTCAACAGAATATAGCTGTTTCTTCTGCTAAAGAAAAATCATCACCCAGCGCAACAG
AAAAAGTATTTAAGCAGCAAGAAATTCCTTCTGTATTTCCTAAGACATCTATTTCTCCCTTGAACGTGGT
ACAGGGAGCTTCAGTCAACTCCAGTTCACAAACTGCGGCCCAAGTTAC
