>Addgene plasmid #65381 | GFP-BRDT | addgene partial sequence | sequence record 112310 | TK-pA-R 5'-ttgtctccttccgtgtttca-3'
TCGAGACCGAGGAGAGGGTTAGGGATAGGCTTCCCGTTATCAACCACTTTGTACAAGAAAGCTGGGCCCA
TGAGGCCATCAAAGTTGTTTTCAAACATTGTCATAATGTCACTTTGAAGGGTCATATCAATGGTACCCAC
CATTGCTTCTCTCCTCCTCCTCTCTTGTTCTTTCTGCCTTGCTAAATCACGGTCTTTGAGAAGCCAGAGT
TTGGATTTATCTTGAGCTTCTGATGACTGCTGATGTTCTTTCTGCTCTTCTCCAGAGCACTTGTTTTGTA
TTTTATTTGAAAAAGATTCTACAGTCAATCCATTCCCAAGATCCCTCTGATTTTCTTGAGATGCTTTTAG
TTCCTTTGTATTTTGTTCCAAATGCTTCCGTATGAGTTCCTGTGTCCGAGCTTTTACTTCCTTTTCTATG
GCTGCTTTTCTAAATTGGTTGAAGAGCTCATCTGAGGATTTCATTACACCTGATGGTTTCACTGGTTTGC
CTAAACTTTTCCATGAATCTGCATTCTTAATCTTTATATCCTTCTGTACAGGAGCTTGACATTCAGATTC
TAACATCGTTGTGTCACTATCACCAGATGGATGCATCACAGTTATGCCATTTGAGAGCTGTTCAGAATCA
CCTGAGGGAGGCAGAATTTGTAAAGGTGAAATGTTTTTCACAGTCTGTAAATGTTCTAATTCTTGATAAT
TAAATGCTAATTGGTGGTGATTTGGTGGCATTACATGTGAAGGTGTGGTCTGATG
